Addgene plasmid #29057: pEMS1137
Purpose: Expression of the reporter gene under the control of the MiniPromoter in this plasmid has not been tested
Depositing lab: Elizabeth Simpson. Depositing organization: University of British Columbia. Publication: A regulatory toolbox of MiniPromoters to drive selective expression in the brain. Portales-Casamar E, Swanson DJ, Liu L, de Leeuw CN, Banks KG, Ho Sui SJ, Fulton DL, Ali J, Amirabbasi M, Arenillas DJ, Babyak N, Black SF, Bonaguro RJ, Brauer E, Candido TR, Castellarin M, Chen J, Chen Y, Cheng JC, Chopra V, Docking TR, Dreolini L, D'Souza CA, Flynn EK, Glenn R, Hatakka K, Hearty TG, Imanian B, Jiang S, Khorasan-zadeh S, Komljenovic I, Laprise S, Liao NY, Lim JS, Lithwick S, Liu F, Liu J, Lu M, McConechy M, McLeod AJ, Milisavljevic M, Mis J, O'Connor K, Palma B, Palmquist DL, Schmouth JF, Swanson MI, Tam B, Ticoll A, Turner JL, Varhol R, Vermeulen J, Watkins RF, Wilson G, Wong BK, Wong SH, Wong TY, Yang GS, Ypsilanti AR, Jones SJ, Holt RA, Goldowitz D, Wasserman WW, Simpson EM. Proc Natl Acad Sci U S A. 2010 Sep 21. 107(38):16589-94. 10.1073/pnas.1009158107 PubMed 20807748.
Backbone
  Vector backbone: pEMS1302
  Backbone size w/o insert (bp): 17451
  Vector type: Pleiades Promoter Project [sic, Pleaides Plieades]
Growth in bacteria
  Bacterial resistance: Ampicillin, 100 μg/mL
  Growth temperature: 37°C
  Growth strain: DH5alpha
  Growth instructions: DH10B
  Copy number: High Copy
Gene/Insert
  Gene/Insert name: Ple144 (alt names: NTSR1; neurotensin receptor 1)
  Species: H. sapiens (human)
  Insert size (bp): 3592
  Entrez Gene: NTSR1 (a.k.a. NTR)
  Tag / fusion protein: EGFP-Cre-NLS (C terminal on backbone)
  Cloning method: Restriction Enzyme; 5′ cloning site FseI (unknown if destroyed); 3′ cloning site FseI (unknown if destroyed)
  Sequencing primers: 5′ Unknown
Terms and licenses: Academic/Nonprofit Terms; Industry Terms: Not Available to Industry
How to cite: pEMS1137 was a gift from Elizabeth Simpson (Addgene plasmid # 29057 ; http://n2t.net/addgene:29057 ; RRID:Addgene_29057)
