[The description below was written by a language model from this plasmid's Addgene catalogue record.]
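Description:
pEMS1137 is a Pleiades Promoter Project plasmid built on the large pEMS1302 backbone (about 17.5 kb without insert). It carries the human MiniPromoter Ple144, a roughly 3.6 kb regulatory insert derived from NTSR1, the gene encoding neurotensin receptor 1. The MiniPromoter was introduced by restriction cloning at an FseI site on both the 5′ and 3′ sides; the record does not say whether these sites were preserved. The plasmid is maintained in E. coli as a high-copy construct under ampicillin selection. No feature table is provided, so the origin of replication and the other elements that make up the backbone cannot be described from the record.

The insert is not a coding sequence. It is a compact assembly of human regulatory sequence placed upstream of a reporter carried on the backbone, listed as an EGFP-Cre-NLS fusion. In this arrangement, transcription driven by Ple144 would produce a protein that combines green fluorescence for direct visualisation, Cre recombinase activity for recombining loxP-flanked targets, and a nuclear localisation signal that directs the fusion to the nucleus. Promoter activity could therefore be read out either directly through EGFP or indirectly through Cre-dependent reporter alleles.

The construct belongs to a collection of MiniPromoters designed to drive selective gene expression in defined regions or cell types of the brain. However, the record states explicitly that reporter expression under the control of this MiniPromoter has not been tested in this plasmid, so its specificity and strength should be regarded as unvalidated. The intended delivery route or host for expression is also not stated in the record.
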