>Addgene plasmid #29057 | pEMS1137 | addgene partial sequence | sequence record 42795 | pEMS1307-fwd 5'-ccgcacgtctaagaaaccat-3'
TTCGTCTTCAAGAATTAATTCCGATCATATTCAATAACCCTTAATGAATTCGAGCTCCTAGGCCGGCCTG
GCGAGGGTTAACCGCTGCACCTGTGCAGAGCTCTGGGGACACAGCTGGACACAGCATGAGGACGGCCAGC
ATCCTCGCCAGTCCAGGGCCACACAGTGGTCTCTTTCTGTGCTGAGCTGGAGGCTCGAGGCCGCGGATGG
ACCCTGAAGCTGCGCAGGCTGTGAGGGCGCCCTGGTGCTTCCTCTCAGTGTCAGCTCTTTGGGGAACACA
AAAGATGAACCATAGGGAGCGATTACTCAGAACCATAATTTGCACTTAGATTGATTTTAATCGGCAGCAC
ATTAGAAAGGCGCATGTGATCACCGTTTAATGACTGTGATGTGCGTAATCCATTTTATTCTCAGCTGGCT
CCTGTGGTAATTACATTTCTCTTGTGTTTAATTCATAACTTGATCATTTATTCCAAGTCGTGTTGGGCTT
GGACCTCGGGCTCTCGGGAGCGGCCGTGACGGAGCTCAGACCCAGCACTTCTCCTGCAGAGCCAGCCGCT
CGCTGCTGGCCATGCCTGGAGGTGGCGAGGACGGGCTTTTCCATCACTCTCGGTGGGGGCACCTGCTCCA
GGGGCAGCTCCAT
